>Addgene plasmid #136124 | L1_CsR-Ck1 | addgene full sequence | sequence record 275304 | Addgene NGS Result
AACAGAACTTATTATTTCCTTCCTCTTTTCTACAGTATTTAAAGATACCCCAAGAAGCTAATTATAACAA
GACGAACTCCAATTCACTGTTCCTTGCATTCTAAAACCTTAAATACCAGAAAACAGCTTTTTCAAAGTTG
TTTTCAAAGTTGGCGTATAACATAGTATCGACGGAGCCGATTTTGAAACCGCGGTGATCACAGGCAGCAA
CGCTCTGTCATCGTTACAATCAACATGCTACCCTCCGCGAGATCATCCGTGTTTCAAACCCGGCAGCTTA
GTTGCCGTTCTTCCGAATAGCATCGGTAACATGAGCAAAGTCTGCCGCCTTACAACGGCTCTCCCGCTGA
CGCCGTCCCGGACTGATGGGCTGCCTGTATCGAGTGGTGATTTTGTGCCGAGCTGCCGGTCGGGGAGCTG
TTGGCTGGCTGGTGGCAGGATATATTGTGGTGTAAACATAACGAATTGCTCTTCAATGAGGAGGCTAGAG
CAGCTTGCCAACATGGTGGAGCACGACACTCTCGTCTACTCCAAGAATATCAAAGATACAGTCTCAGAAG
ACCAAAGGGCTATTGAGACTTTTCAACAAAGGGTAATATCGGGAAACCTCCTCGGATTCCATTGCCCAGC
TATCTGTCACTTCATCAAAAGGACAGTAGAAAAGGAAGGTGGCACCTACAAATGCCATCATTGCGATAAA
GGAAAGGCTATCGTTCAAGATGCCTCTGCCGACAGTGGTCCCAAAGATGGACCCCCACCCACGAGGAGCA
TCGTGGAAAAAGAAGACGTTCCAACCACGTCTTCAAAGCAAGTGGATTGATGTGAACATGGTGGAGCACG
ACACTCTCGTCTACTCCAAGAATATCAAAGATACAGTCTCAGAAGACCAAAGGGCTATTGAGACTTTTCA
ACAAAGGGTAATATCGGGAAACCTCCTCGGATTCCATTGCCCAGCTATCTGTCACTTCATCAAAAGGACA
GTAGAAAAGGAAGGTGGCACCTACAAATGCCATCATTGCGATAAAGGAAAGGCTATCGTTCAAGATGCCT
CTGCCGACAGTGGTCCCAAAGATGGACCCCCACCCACGAGGAGCATCGTGGAAAAAGAAGACGTTCCAAC
CACGTCTTCAAAGCAAGTGGATTGATGTGATATCTCCACTGACGTAAGGGATGACGCACAATCCCACTAT
CCTTCGCAAGACCCTTCCTCTATATAAGGAAGTTCATTTCATTTGGAGAGGACACGCTGAAATCACCAGT
CTCTCTCTACAAATCTATCTCTCTCGAGCTTTCGCAGATCCGGGGGGCAATGAGATTCACCAATGGCGTC
AATTAGTGGATGCGCAGCTGTGCCTTTGAGCATAGCGAGCCTGGAGAAGGTGCAGCCATCGGCAAGGTCT
TGTTGCAAGGGAGCTAAAGAGCTAAAGGTGAGGAGTGGTTTCTTCTCGGGAGCCGCTCTGAGGGGACATG
CATACAACACCTCTCGGAAGACTGAGCGTTCACTGGAAGTGAAAGCCCAAGCTGTTAGCGAGAAGATCCA
GTCTGCAGTCGATGTGAGTGGACCACGGCTTAGCAGCGGGAAGTCACTCGTTGCACCAACCCCGTCCGAC
TTTCAGTCTCGCTACAAGGATGACGAGCCCCGCAAAGGAGCCGACATTTTGGTGGAGGCTCTTGAGCGAG
AAGGGATTAGAACGGTGTTCGCTTATCCCGGCGGAGCGTCTATGGAGATTCACCAGGCTCTTACACGTTC
CAGCAGCATCCGCAACATTCTCTGTCGCCACGAGCAGGGGGAGATTTTCGCTGCTGAAGGTTATGCTAAA
TCGTCTGGACGAGTAGGGGTTTGTATAGCCACATCCGGTCCTGGAGCGACCAATCTTGTTACCGGGCTCG
CTGATGCCCTCTTGGACAGTGTGCCACTAGTGGCCATTACAGGTCAAGTATCCAGTAGGATGATTGGTAC
CGATGCTTTTCAAGAAACTCCAATTGTGGAGGTTACGAGATCGATCACCAAGCACAATTACCTTGTTATG
AACATTGATGACATCCCTCGCGTAATCAGGGAGGCTTTCTTTTTGGCAGCTTCAGGTAGGCCGGGCCCAG
TCTTGGTAGATATTCCCAAGGACGTGCAACAGCAAATGGCTATTCCAGATTGGTCGCAGCCAATGCAACT
GAAGGGCTACTTACAACGACTGCCTCGGCCACCGGAACCAACGTTAATCGAGCAGATTATAAGACTCATT
TCTAGTTCTAAGAAGCCTGTAGTGTATTCTGGAGGAGGTTGCAATCACGCCAGCGAAGAGTTGAGGGAAT
TTGTCGAGCTTACCGGAATTCCTATCACATCGACTTTAATGGGTTTGGGAGCGTATCCCGAGTCTGATCC
ATTAAGTTTGAAAATGCTTGGAATGCATGGAACTGTTTACGCCAACTACGCCGTGGACCAAGCAGATCTG
TTGTTGGCATTTGGAGTGCGTTTCGACGATCGAGTGACTGGTAAACTGGAGACTTTTGCTAGCAGGTCCA
GCATCGTTCATATCGATATTGACCCTGCTGAAATTGGAAAGAACAAACAGCCCCATGTGTCCATGTGTGC
TGATGTGAAACCTGCGCTAAGTGAAATCAATGCCCTCTTGAAGAGTCAAAAGAGGACTTTCGACTTCTCC
AACTGGGTGGCAGAACTAGAAGAACAAAAGCAGAAATGGCCAATGAAGTTTCCCGTATTCGAGGATGCCA
TTGCTCCTCAATCTGCCATACAGACGCTGTACGAACTCACTGGTGGAAATGCCATCATATCTACTGGTGT
TGGCCAACATCAAATGTGGGCAGCCCAGTGGTTCAAGTACAACGAACCGCGGCGTTGGTTGACATCTGGA
GGTCTTGGAGCCATGGGATTCGGACTTCCTTCTGCTTTGGGGGCTGCCGCAACTCAACCAGATATTCCTG
TGATCGACATCGATGGCGATGGTAGCTTTGTGATGAACGTACAGGAGTTGGCTACAATTTTTGTGGAGAA
GTTACCCGTGAAGATCATGATCTTAAACAACCAACATCTAGGAATGGTCGTACAATTGGAGGATAGATTC
TACAAGGCCAACAGAGCACATACTTACTTAGGTGATCCAGATCACGAGGAGCAGATCTACCCCGACTTCT
GTACAGTTGCAGACGGTTTCAAGGTGCCAAATGCGCGTGTGGTGAAGAAGGATGAACTAAGAGCAGCAAT
TCAAACTATGCTAGATTCTCCCGGTCCTTATTTACTGGATGTGATAGTTCCCCACCAGGAGCACGTTCTG
CCTATGATTCCTGGGGGAGCAAGTTTTAAGGAGATTATCACAGAGGGTGATGGAAGGACTATATACTAAG
CTTCTCTAGCTAGAGTCGATCGACAAGCTCGAGTTTCTCCATAATAATGTGTGAGTAGTTCCCAGATAAG
GGAATTAGGGTTCCTATAGGGTTTCGCTCATGTGTTGAGCATATAAGAAACCCTTAGTATGTATTTGTAT
TTGTAAAATACTTCTATCAATAAAATTTCTAATTCCTAAAACCAAAATCCAGTACTAAAATCCAGATCGC
TAGCATGAAGAGCAATTCTGACAGGATATATTGGCGGGTAAACCTAAGAGAAAAGAGCGTTTATTAGAAT
AATCGGATATTTAAAAGGGCGTGAAAAGGTTTATCCGTTCGTCCATTTGTATGTGCATGCCAACCACAGG
GTTCCCCTCGGGATCAAAGTACTTTGATCCAACCCCTCCGCTGCTATAGTGCAGTCGGCTTCTGACGTTC
AGTGCAGCCGTCATCTGAAAACGACATGTCGCACAAGTCCTAAGTTACGCGACAGGCTGCCGCCCTGCCC
TTTTCCTGGCGTTTTCTTGTCGCGTGTTTTAGTCGCATAAAGTAGAATACTTGCGACTAGAACCGGAGAC
ATTACGCCATGAACAAGAGCGCCGCCGCTGGCCTGCTGGGCTATGCCCGCGTCAGCACCGACGACCAGGA
CTTGACCAACCAACGGGCCGAACTGCACGCGGCCGGCTGCACCAAGCTGTTTTCCGAGAAGATCACCGGC
ACCAGGCGCGACCGCCCGGAGCTGGCCAGGATGCTTGACCACCTACGCCCTGGCGACGTTGTGACAGTGA
CCAGGCTAGACCGCCTGGCCCGCAGCACCCGCGACCTACTGGACATTGCCGAGCGCATCCAGGAGGCCGG
CGCGGGCCTGCGTAGCCTGGCAGAGCCGTGGGCCGACACCACCACGCCGGCCGGCCGCATGGTGTTGACC
GTGTTCGCCGGCATTGCCGAGTTCGAGCGTTCCCTAATCATCGACCGCACCCGGAGCGGGCGCGAGGCCG
CCAAGGCCCGAGGCGTGAAGTTTGGCCCCCGCCCTACCCTCACCCCGGCACAGATCGCGCACGCCCGCGA
GCTGATCGACCAGGAAGGCCGCACCGTGAAAGAGGCGGCTGCACTGCTTGGCGTGCATCGCTCGACCCTG
TACCGCGCACTTGAGCGCAGCGAGGAAGTGACGCCCACCGAGGCCAGGCGGCGCGGTGCCTTCCGTGAGG
ACGCATTGACCGAGGCCGACGCCCTGGCGGCCGCCGAGAATGAACGCCAAGAGGAACAAGCATGAAACCG
CACCAGGACGGCCAGGACGAACCGTTTTTCATTACCGAAGAGATCGAGGCGGAGATGATCGCGGCCGGGT
ACGTGTTCGAGCCGCCCGCGCACCTCTCAACCGTGCGGCTGCATGAAATCCTGGCCGGTTTGTCTGATGC
CAAGCTGGCGGCCTGGCCGGCCAGCTTGGCCGCTGAAGAAACCGAGCGCCGCCGTCTAAAAAGGTGATGT
GTATTTGAGTAAAACAGCTTGCGTCATGCGGTCGCTGCGTATATGATGCGATGAGTAAATAAACAAATAC
GCAAGGGGAACGCATGAAGGTTATCGCTGTACTTAACCAGAAAGGCGGGTCAGGCAAGACGACCATCGCA
ACCCATCTAGCCCGCGCCCTGCAACTCGCCGGGGCCGATGTTCTGTTAGTCGATTCCGATCCCCAGGGCA
GTGCCCGCGATTGGGCGGCCGTGCGGGAAGATCAACCGCTAACCGTTGTCGGCATCGACCGCCCGACGAT
TGACCGCGACGTGAAGGCCATCGGCCGGCGCGACTTCGTAGTGATCGACGGAGCGCCCCAGGCGGCGGAC
TTGGCTGTGTCCGCGATCAAGGCAGCCGACTTCGTGCTGATTCCGGTGCAGCCAAGCCCTTACGACATAT
GGGCCACCGCCGACCTGGTGGAGCTGGTTAAGCAGCGCATTGAGGTCACGGATGGAAGGCTACAAGCGGC
CTTTGTCGTGTCGCGGGCGATCAAAGGCACGCGCATCGGCGGTGAGGTTGCCGAGGCGCTGGCCGGGTAC
GAGCTGCCCATTCTTGAGTCCCGTATCACGCAGCGCGTGAGCTACCCAGGCACTGCCGCCGCCGGCACAA
CCGTTCTTGAATCAGAACCCGAGGGCGACGCTGCCCGCGAGGTCCAGGCGCTGGCCGCTGAAATTAAATC
AAAACTCATTTGAGTTAATGAGGTAAAGAGAAAATGAGCAAAAGCACAAACACGCTAAGTGCCGGCCGTC
CGAGCGCACGCAGCAGCAAGGCTGCAACGTTGGCCAGCCTGGCAGACACGCCAGCCATGAAGCGGGTCAA
CTTTCAGTTGCCGGCGGAGGATCACACCAAGCTGAAGATGTACGCGGTACGCCAAGGCAAGACCATTACC
GAGCTGCTATCTGAATACATCGCGCAGCTACCAGAGTAAATGAGCAAATGAATAAATGAGTAGATGAATT
TTAGCGGCTAAAGGAGGCGGCATGGAAAATCAAGAACAACCAGGCACCGACGCCGTGGAATGCCCCATGT
GTGGAGGAACGGGCGGTTGGCCAGGCGTAAGCGGCTGGGTTGCCTGCCGGCCCTGCAATGGCACTGGAAC
CCCCAAGCCCGAGGAATCGGCGTGAGCGGTCGCAAACCATCCGGCCCGGTACAAATCGGCGCGGCGCTGG
GTGATGACCTGGTGGAGAAGTTGAAGGCCGCGCAGGCCGCCCAGCGGCAACGCATCGAGGCAGAAGCACG
CCCCGGTGAATCGTGGCAAGCGGCCGCTGATCGAATCCGCAAAGAATCCCGGCAACCGCCGGCAGCCGGT
GCGCCGTCGATTAGGAAGCCGCCCAAGGGCGACGAGCAACCAGATTTTTTCGTTCCGATGCTCTATGACG
TGGGCACCCGCGATAGTCGCAGCATCATGGACGTGGCCGTTTTCCGTCTGTCGAAGCGTGACCGACGAGC
TGGCGAGGTGATCCGCTACGAGCTTCCAGACGGGCACGTAGAGGTTTCCGCAGGGCCGGCCGGCATGGCC
AGTGTGTGGGATTACGACCTGGTACTGATGGCGGTTTCCCATCTAACCGAATCCATGAACCGATACCGGG
AAGGGAAGGGAGACAAGCCCGGCCGCGTGTTCCGTCCACACGTTGCGGACGTACTCAAGTTCTGCCGGCG
AGCCGATGGCGGAAAGCAGAAAGACGACCTGGTAGAAACCTGCATTCGGTTAAACACCACGCACGTTGCC
ATGCAGCGTACGAAGAAGGCCAAGAACGGCCGCCTGGTGACGGTATCCGAGGGTGAAGCCTTGATTAGCC
GCTACAAGATCGTAAAGAGCGAAACCGGGCGGCCGGAGTACATCGAGATCGAGCTAGCTGATTGGATGTA
CCGCGAGATCACAGAAGGCAAGAACCCGGACGTGCTGACGGTTCACCCCGATTACTTTTTGATCGATCCC
GGCATCGGCCGTTTTCTCTACCGCCTGGCACGCCGCGCCGCAGGCAAGGCAGAAGCCAGATGGTTGTTCA
AGACGATCTACGAACGCAGTGGCAGCGCCGGAGAGTTCAAGAAGTTCTGTTTCACCGTGCGCAAGCTGAT
CGGGTCAAATGACCTGCCGGAGTACGATTTGAAGGAGGAGGCGGGGCAGGCTGGCCCGATCCTAGTCATG
CGCTACCGCAACCTGATCGAGGGCGAAGCATCCGCCGGTTCCTAATGTACGGAGCAGATGCTAGGGCAAA
TTGCCCTAGCAGGGGAAAAAGGTCGAAAAGGACTCTTTCCTGTGGATAGCACGTACATTGGGAACCCAAA
GCCGTACATTGGGAACCGGAACCCGTACATTGGGAACCCAAAGCCGTACATTGGGAACCGGTCACACATG
TAAGTGACTGATATAAAAGAGAAAAAAGGCGATTTTTCCGCCTAAAACTCTTTAAAACTTATTAAAACTC
TTAAAACCCGCCTGGCCTGTGCATAACTGTCTGGCCAGCGCACAGCCGAAGTGCTGCAAAAAGCGCCTAC
CCTTCGGTCGCTGCGCTCCCTACGCCCCGCCGCTTCGCGTCGGCCTATCGCGGCCGCTGGCCGCTCAAAA
ATGGCTGGCCTACGGCCAGGCAATCTACCAGGGCGCGGACAAGCCGCGCCGTCGCCACTCGACCGCCGGC
GCCCACATCAAGGCACCCTGCCTCGCGCGTTTCGGTGATGACGGTGAAAACCTCTGACACATGCAGCTCC
CGGTGACGGTCACAGCTTGTCTGTAAGCGGATGCCGGGAGCAGACAAGCCCGTCAGGGCGCGTCAGCGGG
TGTTGGCGGGTGTCGGGGCGCAGCCATGACCCAGTCACGTAGCGATAGCGGAGTGTATACTGGCTTAACT
ATGCGGCATCAGAGCAGATTGTACTGAGAGTGCACCATATGCGGTGTGAAATACCGCACAGATGCGTAAG
GAGAAAATACCGCATCAGGCGCTCATCCGCTTCCTCGCTCACTGACTCGCTGCGCTCGGTCGTTCGGCTG
CGGCGAGCGGTATCAGCTCACTCAAAGGCGGTAATACGGTTATCCACAGAATCAGGGGATAACGCAGGAA
AGAACATGTGAGCAAAAGGCCAGCAAAAGGCCAGGAACCGTAAAAAGGCCGCGTTGCTGGCGTTTTTCCA
TAGGCTCCGCCCCCCTGACGAGCATCACAAAAATCGACGCTCAAGTCAGAGGTGGCGAAACCCGACAGGA
CTATAAAGATACCAGGCGTTTCCCCCTGGAAGCTCCCTCGTGCGCTCTCCTGTTCCGACCCTGCCGCTTA
CCGGATACCTGTCCGCCTTTCTCCCTTCGGGAAGCGTGGCGCTTTCTCATAGCTCACGCTGTAGGTATCT
CAGTTCGGTGTAGGTCGTTCGCTCCAAGCTGGGCTGTGTGCACGAACCCCCCGTTCAGCCCGACCGCTGC
GCCTTATCCGGTAACTATCGTCTTGAGTCCAACCCGGTAAGACACGACTTATCGCCACTGGCAGCAGCCA
CTGGTAACAGGATTAGCAGAGCGAGGTATGTAGGCGGTGCTACAGAGTTCTTGAAGTGGTGGCCTAACTA
CGGCTACACTAGAAGGACAGTATTTGGTATCTGCGCTCTGCTGAAGCCAGTTACCTTCGGAAAAAGAGTT
GGTAGCTCTTGATCCGGCAAACAAACCACCGCTGGTAGCGGTGGTTTTTTTGTTTGCAAGCAGCAGATTA
CGCGCAGAAAAAAAGGATCTCAAGAAGATCCTTTGATCTTTTCTACGGGGTCTGACGCTCAGTGGAACGA
AAACTCACGTTAAGGGATTTTGGTCATGCATTCTAGGTGATTAGAAAAACTCATCGAGCATCAAATGAAA
CTGCAATTTATTCATATCAGGATTATCAATACCATATTTTTGAAAAAGCCGTTTCTGTAATGAAGGAGAA
AACTCACCGAGGCAGTTCCATAGGATGGCAAGATCCTGGTATCGGTCTGCGATTCCGACTCGTCCAACAT
CAATACAACCTATTAATTTCCCCTCGTCAAAAATAAGGTTATCAAGTGAGAAATCACCATGAGTGACGAC
TGAATCCGGTGAGAATGGCAAAAGTTTATGCATTTCTTTCCAGACTTGTTCAACAGGCCAGCCATTACGC
TCGTCATCAAAATCACTCGCATCAACCAAACCGTTATTCATTCGTGATTGCGCCTGAGCGAGTCGAAATA
CGCGATCGCTGTTAAAAGGACAATTACAAACAGGAATCGAATGCAACCGGCGCAGGAACACTGCCAGCGC
ATCAACAATATTTTCACCTGAATCAGGATATTCTTCTAATACCTGGAATGCTGTTTTCCCTGGGATCGCA
GTGGTGAGTAACCATGCATCATCAGGAGTACGGATAAAATGCTTGATGGTCGGAAGAGGCATAAATTCCG
TCAGCCAGTTTAGTCTGACCATCTCATCTGTAACATCATTGGCAACGCTACCTTTGCCATGTTTCAGAAA
CAACTCTGGCGCATCGGGCTTCCCATACAATCGGTAGATTGTCGCACCTGATTGCCCGACATTATCGCGA
GCCCATTTATACCCATATAAATCAGCATCCATGTTGGAATTTAATCGCGGCCTTGAGCAAGACGTTTCCC
GTTGAATATGGCTCAT
Features (pLannotate 1.2.2; 13 found; start..end, strand, type, name):
    433..457     +  misc_feature   LB T-DNA repeat: left border repeat from nopaline C58 T-DNA
    574..1250    +  promoter       CaMV 35S promoter (enhanced): cauliflower mosaic virus 35S promoter with a duplicated enhancer region
   1611..3356    +  CDS            ALS SURB (fragment): ILVB2_TOBAC - Experimental evidence at protein level: Swiss-Prot protein existence level 1. From Nicotiana tabacum (Common tobacco).
   3394..3568    +  polyA_signal   CaMV poly(A) signal: cauliflower mosaic virus polyadenylation signal
   3589..3613    +  misc_feature   RB T-DNA repeat: right border repeat from nopaline C58 T-DNA
   3953..4354    +  CDS            Y4CG_SINFN (fragment): Protein inferred from homology: Swiss-Prot protein existence level 3. From Sinorhizobium fredii (strain NBRC 101917 / NGR234).
   4914..5543    +  CDS            pVS1 StaA: stability protein from the Pseudomonas plasmid pVS1 (Heeb et al., 2000)
   5972..7045    +  CDS            pVS1 RepA: replication protein from the Pseudomonas plasmid pVS1 (Heeb et al., 2000)
   7111..7305    +  rep_origin     pVS1 oriV: origin of replication for the Pseudomonas plasmid pVS1 (Heeb et al., 2000)
   7508..7547    +  CDS            rop (fragment): Rop protein, which maintains plasmids at low copy number; rop
   7649..7789    +  misc_feature   bom: basis of mobility region from pBR322
   7975..8563    -  rep_origin     ori: high-copy-number ColE1/pMB1/pBR322/pUC origin of replication
   8651..9466    -  CDS            KanR: aminoglycoside phosphotransferase; aph(3')-Ia; confers resistance to kanamycin in bacteria or G418 (Geneticin®) in eukaryotes
