[The description below was written by a language model from this plasmid's Addgene catalogue record and pLannotate feature annotations shown in this document.]
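Description:
L1_CsR-Ck1 is a Level 1 (single transcription unit) plasmid from a modular plant synthetic-biology assembly toolkit developed for the liverwort Marchantia polymorpha. It is built in the pCk1 acceptor backbone, a binary-type vector of about 9.5 kb. The backbone carries a high-copy ColE1/pUC-type origin for propagation in E. coli, together with a pBR322 bom site and a remnant of rop. It also carries the pVS1 replication and stability functions (oriV, RepA, StaA), which allow maintenance in Agrobacterium. Bacterial selection is by kanamycin through an aph(3')-Ia gene.

The payload lies between nopaline-type left and right T-DNA border repeats and is a plant selection cassette named p5-35Sx2:mALS_3t35S. An enhanced CaMV 35S promoter with a duplicated enhancer drives a mutant acetolactate synthase (mALS) coding sequence, and transcription ends at the CaMV 35S polyadenylation signal. The automated annotation matches most of the coding region to tobacco ALS SURB, although the record lists the insert as synthetic. The name "CsR" most likely refers to chlorsulfuron resistance, which herbicide-insensitive ALS variants typically confer, but the record does not spell this out. The parts were domesticated to remove internal BsaI and SapI sites so that they are compatible with Type IIS assembly, and the SapI cloning sites were destroyed when the insert was assembled.

The stated purpose is to supply the resistance marker as the position 1 module, which sits next to the left border when several Level 1 units are combined into a Level 2 multigene construct for plant transformation.
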