Addgene plasmid #136124: L1_CsR-Ck1
Purpose: L1 in position 1 (next to LB in L2 construct), for CsR
Depositing lab: Jim Haseloff. Depositing organization: University of Cambridge. Publication: Systematic tools for reprogramming plant gene expression in a simple model, Marchantia polymorpha. Sauret-Gueto S, Frangedakis E, Silvestri L, Rebmann M, Tomaselli M, Markel K, Delmans M, West A, Patron NJ, Haseloff J. ACS Synth Biol. 2020 Mar 12. doi: 10.1021/acssynbio.9b00511. PubMed 32163700.
Backbone
  Vector backbone: pCk1
  Vector type: Plant Expression, Synthetic Biology
Growth in bacteria
  Bacterial resistance: Kanamycin, 50 μg/mL
  Growth temperature: 37°C
  Growth strain: DH5alpha
  Copy number: High Copy
Gene/Insert
  Gene/Insert name: p5-35Sx2:mALS_3t35S
  Species: Synthetic
  Mutation: BsaI/ SapI domesticated
  Cloning method: Restriction Enzyme; 5′ cloning site UnknownSapI (destroyed during cloning); 3′ cloning site SapI (destroyed during cloning)
  Sequencing primers: 5′ n/a
Depositor comments: Please visit https://www.biorxiv.org/content/10.1101/2020.02.29.971002v1 for bioRxiv preprint.
How to cite: L1_CsR-Ck1 was a gift from Jim Haseloff (Addgene plasmid # 136124 ; http://n2t.net/addgene:136124 ; RRID:Addgene_136124)
